>Addgene plasmid #199036 | pGL1_4 | addgene full sequence | sequence record 397972 | Addgene NGS Result
CCATTTATACCCATATAAATCAGCATCCATGTTGGAATTTAATCGCGGCCTCGAGCAAGACGTTTCCCGT
TGAATATGGCTCATAACACCCCTTGTATTACTGTTTATGTAAGCAGACAGTTTTATTGTTCATGATGATA
TATTTTTATCTTGTGCAATGTAACATCAGAGATTTTGAGACACAACGTGGCTTTCCCCCGCCGCTCTAGA
ACTAGTGGATCCAAATAAAACGAAAGGCTCAGTCGAAAGACTGGGCCTTTCGTTTTATCTGTTGTTTGTC
GCATTATACGAGACGTCCAGGTTGGGATACCTGAAACAAAACCCATCGTACGGCCAAGGAAGTCTCCAAT
AACTGTGATCCACCACAAGCGCCAGGGTTTTCCCAGTCACGACGTTGTAAAACGACGGCCAGTCATGCAT
AATCCGCACGCATCTGGAATAAGGAAGTGCCATTCCGCCTGACCTTAGCGTGCGAACAGCACGCTATTGT
TGTATCATTACTCGCATCCATTCTCAGGCTGTCTCGTCTCGTCTCCGAGCTCTTCAATGAGTCAGGGTCA
CGCGTAGGACGCGTCGAGTAGGGTGGGTGGGTAAATGGTAATGCGTTCCGCAGCCACACGCCGTGTGAAG
CTGGGGAGAACTAACTCAACGCTAGTAGTGGATTTAATCCCAAATGAGCCAACAGAACCAGAACCAGAAA
CAGAACAAGTAACATTGGAGTTAGAAATGGAAGAAGAAAAAAGCAATGATTTCGTGTGAATAATGCACGA
AATCATTGCTTATTTTTTTAAAAAGCGATATACTAGATATAACGAAACAACGAACTGAATAAAGAATACA
AAAAAAGAGCCACGACCAGTTAAAGCCTGAGAAATTTTAACTGCGAGCCTTAATTGATTACCACCAATCA
ATTAAAGAAGTCCAGACCCAAAATTTGGTAAAGTATTTAATTACTTTATTAATCAGATACTTAAATATCT
GTAAACCCATTATATCGGGTTTTTGAGGGGATTTCAAGTCTTTAAGAAGATACCAGGCAATCAATTAAGA
AAAACTTAGTTGATTGCCTTTTTTGTTGTGATTCAACTTTGATCGTAGCTTCTAACTAATTAATTTTCGT
AAGAAAGGAGAACAGCTGAATGAATATCCCTTTTGTTGTAGAAACTGTGCTTCATGACGGCTTGTTAAAG
TACAAATTTAAAAATAGTAAAATTCGCTCAATCACTACCAAGCCAGGTAAAAGTAAAGGGGCTATTTTTG
CGTATCGCTCAAAAAAAAGCATGATTGGCGGACGTGGCGTTGTTCTGACTTCCGAAGAAGCGATTCACGA
AAATCAAGATACATTTACGCATTGGACACCAAACGTTTATCGTTATGGTACGTATGCAGACGAAAACCGT
TCATACACTAAAGGACATTCTGAAAACAATTTAAGACAAATCAATACCTTCTTTATTGATTTTGATATTC
ACACGGAAAAAGAAACTATTTCAGCAAGCGATATTTTAACAACAGCTATTGATTTAGGTTTTATGCCTAC
GTTAATTATCAAATCTGATAAAGGTTATCAAGCATATTTTGTTTTAGAAACGCCAGTCTATGTGACTTCA
AAATCAGAATTTAAATCTGTCAAAGCAGCCAAAATAATCTCGCAAAATATCCGAGAATATTTTGGAAAGT
CTTTGCCAGTTGATCTAACGTGCAATCATTTTGGGATTGCTCGTATACCAAGAACGGACAATGTAGAATT
TTTTGATCCCAATTACCGTTATTCTTTCAAAGAATGGCAAGATTGGTCTTTCAAACAAACAGATAATAAG
GGCTTTACTCGTTCAAGTCTAACGGTTTTAAGCGGTACAGAAGGCAAAAAACAAGTAGATGAACCCTGGT
TTAATCTCTTATTGCACGAAACGAAATTTTCAGGAGAAAAGGGTTTAGTAGGGCGCAATAGCGTTATGTT
TACCCTCTCTTTAGCCTACTTTAGTTCAGGCTATTCAATCGAAACGTGCGAATATAATATGTTTGAGTTT
AATAATCGATTAGATCAACCCTTAGAAGAAAAAGAAGTAATCAAAATTGTTAGAAGTGCCTATTCAGAAA
ACTATCAAGGGGCTAATAGGGAATACATTACCATTCTTTGCAAAGCTTGGGTATCAAGTGATTTAACCAG
TAAAGATTTATTTGTCCGTCAAGGGTGGTTTAAATTCAAGAAAAAAAGAAGCGAACGTCAACGTGTTCAT
TTGTCAGAATGGAAAGAAGATTTAATGGCTTATATTAGCGAAAAAAGCGATGTATACAAGCCTTATTTAG
CGACGACCAAAAAAGAGATTAGAGAAGTGCTAGGCATTCCTGAACGGACATTAGATAAATTGCTGAAGGT
ACTGAAGGCGAATCAGGAAATTTTCTTTAAGATTAAACCAGGAAGAAATGGTGGCATTCAACTTGCTAGT
GTTAAATCATTGTTGCTATCGATCATTAAATTAAAAAAAGAAGAACGAGAAAGCTATATAAAGGCGCTGA
CAGCTTCGTTTAATTTAGAACGTACATTTATTCAAGAAACTCTAAACAAATTGGCAGAACGCCCCAAAAC
GGACCCACAACTCGATTTGTTTAGCTACGATACAGGCTGAAAATAAAACCCGCACTATGCCATTACATTT
ATATCTATGATACGTGTTTGTTTTTCTTTGCTGTTTAGTGAATGATTAGCAGAAATATACAGAGTAAGAT
TTTAATTAATTATTAGGGGGAGAAGGAGAGAGTAGCCCGAAAACTTTTAGTTGGCGCTAGCATGAAGAGC
ACCCCAGGATACATAGATTACCACAACTCCGAGCCCTTCCACCTAGCGTGCTAACCACGCACGCTATTGT
TGTATAGGCTAGGTGGAGGCTCAGTGATGATAAGTCTGCGATGGTGGATGCATGTGTCATGGTCATAGCT
GTTTCCTGTGTGAAATTGTTATCCGCTCAGAGGGCACAATCCTATTCCGCGCTATCCGACAATCTCCAAG
ACATTAGGTGGAGTTCAGTTCGGCGTATGGCATATGTCGCTGGAAAGAACATGTGAGCAAAAGGCCAGCA
AAAGGCCAGGAACCGTAAAAAGGCCGCGTTGCTGGCGTTTTTCCATAGGCTCCGCCCCCCTGACGAGCAT
CACAAAAATCGACGCTCAAGTCAGAGGTGGCGAAACCCGACAGGACTATAAAGATACCAGGCGTTTCCCC
CTGGAAGCTCCCTCGTGCGCTCTCCTGTTCCGACCCTGCCGCTTACCGGATACCTGTCCGCCTTTCTCCC
TTCGGGAAGCGTGGCGCTTTCTCATAGCTCACGCTGTAGGTATCTCAGTTCGGTGTAGGTCGTTCGCTCC
AAGCTGGGCTGTGTGCACGAACCCCCCGTTCAGCCCGACCGCTGCGCCTTATCCGGTAACTATCGTCTTG
AGTCCAACCCGGTAAGACACGACTTATCGCCACTGGCAGCAGCCACTGGTAACAGGATTAGCAGAGCGAG
GTATGTAGGCGGTGCTACAGAGTTCTTGAAGTGGTGGCCTAACTACGGCTACACTAGAAGAACAGTATTT
GGTATCTGCGCTCTGCTGAAGCCAGTTACCTTCGGAAAAAGAGTTGGTAGCTCTTGATCCGGCAAACAAA
CCACCGCTGGTAGCGGTGGTTTTTTTGTTTGCAAGCAGCAGATTACGCGCAGAAAAAAAGGATCTCAAGA
AGATCCTTTGATCTTTTCTACGGGGTCTGACGCTCTATTCAACAAAGCCGCCGTCCCGTCAAGTCAGCGT
AAATGGGTAGGGGGCTTCAAATCGTCCGCTCTGCCAGTGTTACAACCAATTAACAAATTCTGATTAGAAA
AACTCATCGAGCATCAAATGAAACTGCAATTTATTCATATCAGGATTATCAATACCATATTTTTGAAAAA
GCCGTTTCTGTAATGAAGGAGAAAACTCACCGAGGCAGTTCCATAGGATGGCAAGATCCTGGTATCGGTC
TGCGATTCCGACTCGTCCAACATCAATACAACCTATTAATTTCCCCTCGTCAAAAATAAGGTTATCAAGT
GAGAAATCACCATGAGTGACGACTGAATCCGGTGAGAATGGCAAAAGCTTATGCATTTCTTTCCAGACTT
GTTCAACAGGCCAGCCATTACGCTCGTCATCAAAATCACTCGCATCAACCAAACCGTTATTCATTCGTGA
TTGCGCCTGAGCGAGACGAAATACGCGATCGCTGTTAAAAGGACAATTACAAACAGGAATCGAATGCAAC
CGGCGCAGGAACACTGCCAGCGCATCAACAATATTTTCACCTGAATCAGGATATTCTTCTAATACCTGGA
ATGCTGTTTTCCCGGGGATCGCAGTGGTGAGTAACCATGCATCATCAGGAGTACGGATAAAATGCTTGAT
GGTCGGAAGAGGCATAAATTCCGTCAGCCAGTTTAGTCTGACCATCTCATCTGTAACATCATTGGCAACG
CTACCTTTGCCATGTTTCAGAAACAACTCTGGCGCATCGGGCTTCCCATACAATCGATAGATTGTCGCAC
CTGATTGCCCGACATTATCGCGAGC
Features (pLannotate 1.2.2; 8 found; start..end, strand, type, name):
    200..222     +  misc_feature   MCS (fragment): pBluescript multiple cloning site
    222..268     +  terminator     rrnB T1 terminator: transcription terminator T1 from the E. coli rrnB gene
    370..413     -  CDS            lacZα (fragment): LacZα fragment of β-galactosidase; lacZ fragment
    625..756     +  CDS            copR (fragment): COPR_STRAG - Protein predicted: Swiss-Prot protein existence level 4. Involved in copy control of plasmid pIP501. From Streptococcus agalactiae.
    854..981     -  ncRNA          Plasmid RNAIII: Accession: RF00235 - Plasmid RNAIII
   1140..2627    +  CDS            repR: REPR_STRAG - Protein predicted: Swiss-Prot protein existence level 4. Essential for replication. From Streptococcus agalactiae.
   3120..3708    -  rep_origin     ori: high-copy-number ColE1/pMB1/pBR322/pUC origin of replication
   3844..84      -  CDS            KanR (across the origin): aminoglycoside phosphotransferase; aph(3')-Ia; confers resistance to kanamycin in bacteria or G418 (Geneticin®) in eukaryotes
