[The description below was written by a language model from this plasmid's Addgene catalogue record and pLannotate feature annotations shown in this document.]
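Description:
pGL1_4 is a 4,575 bp synthetic-biology plasmid described as a "Level 1" construct carrying a barcoded origin of replication, built in the pGLDV_5 backbone. The Level 1 naming suggests a hierarchical modular assembly scheme, although the record lists the cloning method as unknown. It is maintained in E. coli at high copy through a ColE1/pUC-type origin and selected with kanamycin via an aph(3')-Ia aminoglycoside phosphotransferase gene. Small remnants of a pBluescript-type multiple cloning site and of lacZα are annotated, along with an rrnB T1 transcription terminator. These are probably leftovers of the destination vector's cloning and screening cassette.

The insert is the replication region of pIP501, a plasmid from Streptococcus agalactiae, paired with a short sequencing barcode ("NGS barcode 4"). The barcode itself is not picked up as an annotated feature. The feature table shows the core pIP501 replication and copy-control module: a fragment of copR, whose product is involved in copy control; the antisense RNAIII, encoded on the opposite strand, which is also part of the plasmid's copy-number regulation; and the full repR coding sequence, which encodes the essential replication initiator protein.

The plasmid thus holds a candidate second origin next to its E. coli replicon, and the unique barcode lets that origin be identified by next-generation sequencing. Going by the title of the associated publication, the plasmid belongs to a framework for high-throughput identification of origins of replication that function in non-model bacteria. Barcoded origins of this kind could be tracked by sequencing in a pooled format, though the record does not describe the downstream assembly or screening steps.
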