Addgene plasmid #199036: pGL1_4
Purpose: Level 1 plasmid, barcoded ORI
Depositing lab: Charlie Gilbert & Nili Ostrov & Cultivarium Tools. Depositing organization: Cultivarium, Convergent Research. Publication: A scalable framework for high-throughput identification of functional origins of replication in non-model bacteria. Gilbert C, Brumwell SL, Crits-Christoph A, Kang SC, Martin-Moldes Z, Alsharif W, Esmurria A, Nguyen M-A, Lee HH, Ostrov N. bioRxiv 2023.05.19.541510 10.1101/2023.05.19.541510.
Backbone
  Vector backbone: pGLDV_5
  Vector type: Synthetic Biology
Growth in bacteria
  Bacterial resistance: Kanamycin, 50 μg/mL
  Growth temperature: 37°C
  Growth strain: E. coli Zymo 10B
  Copy number: High Copy
Gene/Insert
  Gene/Insert name: pIP501 ORI plus NGS barcode 4
  Species: Synthetic
  Cloning method: Unknown
Terms and licenses: Academic/Nonprofit Terms; Industry Terms: Not Available to Industry
How to cite: pGL1_4 was a gift from Charlie Gilbert & Nili Ostrov & Cultivarium Tools (Addgene plasmid # 199036 ; http://n2t.net/addgene:199036 ; RRID:Addgene_199036)
